>Addgene plasmid #45614 | pJORSF19 | depositor full sequence | sequence record 63936 | pJORSF19 plasmid sequence
CATGGCAATGATCATGGTTAAGAAAGGGAGCGATCCTGAGGTTGTTGAGATAGATGAGATTGAGGGACTT
GGATTGGAACTTGAAGAGGAGTCAACTACCTCTAAAAAGAAAAAGAAGGAGAAAGAGATAAAGAGTATTG
AGGATCTTCCAGGAGTGGGTCCTGCTACTGCTGAAAAACTTAGGGAGGCGGGATTTGATACTCTAGAGGC
TATAGCGGTTGCATCCCCTATAGAACTTAAAGAGGTTGCGGGAATCAGTGAAGGGGCAGCCCTTAAGATA
ATTCAAGCGGCGAGGAAGGCTGCTAATCTCGGGACGTTCATGAGAGCTGACGAGTACCTAAAGAAGAGGG
AAAGCATTGGAAGGATCTCAACTGGAAGCAAAAGTTTAGATAAATTACTTGGTGGAGGTATAGAGACCCA
GGCGATAACGGAAGTCTTTGGGGAGTTCGGTAGTGGGAAGTGCTTTGCTAGGGATACCGAAGTTTATTAT
GAAAACGATACGGTACCACACATGGAATCAATTGAGGAGATGTATAGTAAATACGCCTCGATGAATGGGG
AATTACCATTCGATAATGGTTACGCAGTTCCATTAGATAATGTCTTTGTGTACACGTTGGACATCGCTAG
TGGTGAAATTAAGAAAACGAGGGCTTCATACATCTATCGCGAGAAGGTTGAGAAGCTCATTGAGATAAAA
CTATCCAGTGGATACTCCCTTAAGGTTACTCCCTCTCACCCAGTTCTCCTCTTTAGAGATGGCCTGCAAT
GGGTCCCCGCTGCTGAAGTTAAACCTGGAGATGTTGTTGTTGGTGTTAGGGAAGAGGTACTGAGAAGAAG
AATAATATCCAAAGGAGAACTTGAATTCCATGAGGTTTCCTCGGTAAGGATAATAGATTACAATAACTGG
GTCTACGACCTTGTAATTCCGGAAACCCACAACTTCATAGCTCCCAATGGACTTGTTCTCCATAATACTC
AGCTAGCCCATACCCTTGCGGTAATGGTCCAATTACCCCCAGAAGAAGGAGGATTAAATGGCTCGGTAAT
TTGGATTGACACTGAAAACACCTTCAGACCTGAGAGGATTAGAGAGATTGCGAAGAATAGGGGATTAGAT
CCTGACGAAGTATTAAAGCACATCTACGTTGCTAGGGCATTTAATAGCAATCATCAAATGCTGCTAGTTC
AGCAGGCCGAGGATAAGATAAAAGAGTTACTGAACACGGATAAGCCCGTCAAGTTGCTAATAGTGGATTC
CCTCACGAGCCACTTTAGAAGTGAATATATAGGTAGAGGGGCATTAGCTGAGAGACAGCAGAAGTTGGCT
AAGCATTTAGCCGATCTACATAGGTTGGCGAACCTTTATGAGATAGCTGTCTTTGTAACGAACCAAGTTC
AGGCCAGGCCTGATGCTTTCTTTGGAGATCCAACGAGACCCATAGGTGGGCATATCTTGGCGCATAGTGC
AACCTTGAGGGTCTACTTAAGGAAGGGTAAGGGAGGAAAGAGGGTAGCTAGGTTAATAGATGCACCACAC
CTTCCTGAGGGAGAGGCCGTTTTCAGGATAACGGAGAAGGGAATTGAAGATTAAGCTTGCGGCCGCACTC
GAGTCTGGTAAAGAAACCGCTGCTGCGAAATTTGAACGCCAGCACATGGACTCGTCTACTAGCGCAGCTT
AATTAACCTAGGCTGCTGCCACCGCTGAGCAATAACTAGCATAACCCCTTGGGGCCTCTAAACGGGTCTT
GAGGGGTTTTTTGCTGAAACCTCAGGCATTTGAGAAGCACACGGTCACACTGCTTCCGGTAGTCAATAAA
CCGGTAAACCAGCAATAGACATAAGCGGCTATTTAACGACCCTGCCCTGAACCGACGACAAGCTGACGAC
CGGGTCTCCGCAAGTGGCACTTTTCGGGGAAATGTGCGCGGAACCCCTATTTGTTTATTTTTCTAAATAC
ATTCAAATATGTATCCGCTCATGAATTAATTCTTAGAAAAACTCATCGAGCATCAAATGAAACTGCAATT
TATTCATATCAGGATTATCAATACCATATTTTTGAAAAAGCCGTTTCTGTAATGAAGGAGAAAACTCACC
GAGGCAGTTCCATAGGATGGCAAGATCCTGGTATCGGTCTGCGATTCCGACTCGTCCAACATCAATACAA
CCTATTAATTTCCCCTCGTCAAAAATAAGGTTATCAAGTGAGAAATCACCATGAGTGACGACTGAATCCG
GTGAGAATGGCAAAAGTTTATGCATTTCTTTCCAGACTTGTTCAACAGGCCAGCCATTACGCTCGTCATC
AAAATCACTCGCATCAACCAAACCGTTATTCATTCGTGATTGCGCCTGAGCGAGACGAAATACGCGGTCG
CTGTTAAAAGGACAATTACAAACAGGAATCGAATGCAACCGGCGCAGGAACACTGCCAGCGCATCAACAA
TATTTTCACCTGAATCAGGATATTCTTCTAATACCTGGAATGCTGTTTTCCCGGGGATCGCAGTGGTGAG
TAACCATGCATCATCAGGAGTACGGATAAAATGCTTGATGGTCGGAAGAGGCATAAATTCCGTCAGCCAG
TTTAGTCTGACCATCTCATCTGTAACATCATTGGCAACGCTACCTTTGCCATGTTTCAGAAACAACTCTG
GCGCATCGGGCTTCCCATACAATCGATAGATTGTCGCACCTGATTGCCCGACATTATCGCGAGCCCATTT
ATACCCATATAAATCAGCATCCATGTTGGAATTTAATCGCGGCCTAGAGCAAGACGTTTCCCGTTGAATA
TGGCTCATACTCTTCCTTTTTCAATATTATTGAAGCATTTATCAGGGTTATTGTCTCATGAGCGGATACA
TATTTGAATGTATTTAGAAAAATAAACAAATAGGCATGCAGCGCTCTTCCGCTTCCTCGCTCACTGACTC
GCTACGCTCGGTCGTTCGACTGCGGCGAGCGGTGTCAGCTCACTCAAAAGCGGTAATACGGTTATCCACA
GAATCAGGGGATAAAGCCGGAAAGAACATGTGAGCAAAAAGCAAAGCACCGGAAGAAGCCAACGCCGCAG
GCGTTTTTCCATAGGCTCCGCCCCCCTGACGAGCATCACAAAAATCGACGCTCAAGCCAGAGGTGGCGAA
ACCCGACAGGACTATAAAGATACCAGGCGTTTCCCCCTGGAAGCTCCCTCGTGCGCTCTCCTGTTCCGAC
CCTGCCGCTTACCGGATACCTGTCCGCCTTTCTCCCTTCGGGAAGCGTGGCGCTTTCTCATAGCTCACGC
TGTTGGTATCTCAGTTCGGTGTAGGTCGTTCGCTCCAAGCTGGGCTGTGTGCACGAACCCCCCGTTCAGC
CCGACCGCTGCGCCTTATCCGGTAACTATCGTCTTGAGTCCAACCCGGTAAGACACGACTTATCGCCACT
GGCAGCAGCCATTGGTAACTGATTTAGAGGACTTTGTCTTGAAGTTATGCACCTGTTAAGGCTAAACTGA
AAGAACAGATTTTGGTGAGTGCGGTCCTCCAACCCACTTACCTTGGTTCAAAGAGTTGGTAGCTCAGCGA
ACCTTGAGAAAACCACCGTTGGTAGCGGTGGTTTTTCTTTATTTATGAGATGATGAATCAATCGGTCTAT
CAAGTCAACGAACAGCTATTCCGTTACTCTAGATTTCAGTGCAATTTATCTCTTCAAATGTAGCACCTGA
AGTCAGCCCCATACGATATAAGTTGTAATTCTCATGTTAGTCATGCCCCGCGCCCACCGGAAGGAGCTGA
CTGGGTTGAAGGCTCTCAAGGGCATCGGTCGAGATCCCGGTGCCTAATGAGTGAGCTAACTTACATTAAT
TGCGTTGCGCTCACTGCCCGCTTTCCAGTCGGGAAACCTGTCGTGCCAGCTGCATTAATGAATCGGCCAA
CGCGCGGGGAGAGGCGGTTTGCGTATTGGGCGCCAGGGTGGTTTTTCTTTTCACCAGTGAGACGGGCAAC
AGCTGATTGCCCTTCACCGCCTGGCCCTGAGAGAGTTGCAGCAAGCGGTCCACGCTGGTTTGCCCCAGCA
GGCGAAAATCCTGTTTGATGGTGGTTAACGGCGGGATATAACATGAGCTGTCTTCGGTATCGTCGTATCC
CACTACCGAGATGTCCGCACCAACGCGCAGCCCGGACTCGGTAATGGCGCGCATTGCGCCCAGCGCCATC
TGATCGTTGGCAACCAGCATCGCAGTGGGAACGATGCCCTCATTCAGCATTTGCATGGTTTGTTGAAAAC
CGGACATGGCACTCCAGTCGCCTTCCCGTTCCGCTATCGGCTGAATTTGATTGCGAGTGAGATATTTATG
CCAGCCAGCCAGACGCAGACGCGCCGAGACAGAACTTAATGGGCCCGCTAACAGCGCGATTTGCTGGTGA
CCCAATGCGACCAGATGCTCCACGCCCAGTCGCGTACCGTCTTCATGGGAGAAAATAATACTGTTGATGG
GTGTCTGGTCAGAGACATCAAGAAATAACGCCGGAACATTAGTGCAGGCAGCTTCCACAGCAATGGCATC
CTGGTCATCCAGCGGATAGTTAATGATCAGCCCACTGACGCGTTGCGCGAGAAGATTGTGCACCGCCGCT
TTACAGGCTTCGACGCCGCTTCGTTCTACCATCGACACCACCACGCTGGCACCCAGTTGATCGGCGCGAG
ATTTAATCGCCGCGACAATTTGCGACGGCGCGTGCAGGGCCAGACTGGAGGTGGCAACGCCAATCAGCAA
CGACTGTTTGCCCGCCAGTTGTTGTGCCACGCGGTTGGGAATGTAATTCAGCTCCGCCATCGCCGCTTCC
ACTTTTTCCCGCGTTTTCGCAGAAACGTGGCTGGCCTGGTTCACCACGCGGGAAACGGTCTGATAAGAGA
CACCGGCATACTCTGCGACATCGTATAACGTTACTGGTTTCACATTCACCACCCTGAATTGACTCTCTTC
CGGGCGCTATCATGCCATACCGCGAAAGGTTTTGCGCCATTCGATGGTGTCCGGGATCTCGACGCTCTCC
CTTATGCGACTCCTGCATTAGGAAATTAATACGACTCACTATAGGGGAATTGTGAGCGGATAACAATTCC
CCTGTAGAAATAATTTTGTTTAACTTTAATAAGGAGATATAC
Features (pLannotate 1.2.2; 16 found; start..end, strand, type, name):
      8..1591    +  CDS            radA: RADA_PYRHO - Experimental evidence at protein level: Swiss-Prot protein existence level 1. Involved in DNA repair and in homologous recombination. Binds and assemble on single-stranded DNA to form a nucleoprotein filament. Hydrolyzes ATP in a ssDNA-dependent manner and promotes DNA strand exchange between homologous DNA molecules (By similarity). From Pyrococcus horikoshii (strain ATCC 700860 / DSM 12428 / JCM 9974 / NBRC 100139 / OT-3).
   1620..1661    +  CDS            S-Tag (fragment): affinity and epitope tag derived from pancreatic ribonuclease A
   1691..1708    +  CDS            SET1 (fragment): solubility-enhancement tag derived from T7 phage gene 10B
   1716..1763    +  terminator     T7 terminator: transcription terminator for bacteriophage T7 RNA polymerase
   1927..1984    +  promoter       AmpR promoter (fragment): bla
   1993..2808    -  CDS            KanR: aminoglycoside phosphotransferase; aph(3')-Ia; confers resistance to kanamycin in bacteria or G418 (Geneticin®) in eukaryotes
   2809..2900    -  promoter       AmpR promoter: bla
   2916..3665    -  rep_origin     RSF ori: Plasmids containing the RSF 1030 origin of replication can be propagated in E. coli cells that contain additional plasmids with compatible origins.
   3748..3812    -  CDS            TcR (fragment): tetracycline efflux protein; tet; confers resistance to tetracycline
   3827..3848    -  protein_bind   CAP binding site: CAP binding activates transcription in the presence of cAMP. E. coli catabolite activator protein
   3861..4943    -  CDS            lacI: lac repressor; lacI; The lac repressor binds to the lac operator to inhibit transcription in E. coli. This inhibition can be relieved by adding lactose or isopropyl-β-D-thiogalactopyranoside (IPTG).
   4944..5021    -  promoter       lacI promoter: lacI
   5029..5064    -  CDS            TcR (fragment): tetracycline efflux protein; tet; confers resistance to tetracycline
   5067..5085    +  promoter       T7 promoter: promoter for bacteriophage T7 RNA polymerase
   5086..5110    +  protein_bind   lac operator: The lac repressor binds to the lac operator to inhibit transcription in E. coli. This inhibition can be relieved by adding lactose or isopropyl-β-D-thiogalactopyranoside (IPTG). lac repressor encoded by lacI
   5125..5147    +  RBS            RBS: efficient ribosome binding site from bacteriophage T7 gene 10 (Olins and Rangwala, 1989)
