[The description below was written by a language model from this plasmid's Addgene catalogue record and pLannotate feature annotations shown in this document.]
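Description:
pJORSF19 is a bacterial expression plasmid of 5,152 bp built on the pRSF-1 backbone, carrying the full-length RadA precursor from the archaeon Pyrococcus horikoshii. The roughly 1.6 kb insert, cloned between NcoI and HindIII sites that both remain intact, encodes RadA together with its naturally embedded intein and the flanking extein sequences. RadA itself is a recombinase involved in DNA repair and homologous recombination. Here, however, the interest lies in the intein-containing precursor, which can undergo protein splicing to excise the intein and join the exteins.

Expression is driven by a T7 promoter followed by a lac operator and the strong ribosome binding site from phage T7 gene 10, with a T7 terminator downstream. The plasmid also carries lacI under its own promoter, so transcription is repressed until it is induced with IPTG in a host that supplies T7 RNA polymerase. Short S-Tag and SET1 fragments annotated between the coding sequence and the terminator appear to be backbone remnants, and the record does not indicate that they are fused to the protein. Small TcR fragments and a CAP binding site are likewise minor annotation hits in the backbone rather than functional elements.

The plasmid replicates from the RSF1030 origin, listed as high copy, which is compatible with other common origins and so permits co-transformation with a second plasmid. Selection is by kanamycin through the aph(3')-Ia gene. The associated publication concerns intermolecular domain swapping and intein-mediated alternative protein splicing, so the construct is suited to producing the PhoRadA precursor in E. coli for such splicing studies.
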