Addgene plasmid #45614: pJORSF19
Depositing lab: Hideo Iwai. Depositing organization: University of Helsinki, Institute of Biotechnology. Publication: Intermolecular domain swapping induces intein-mediated protein alternative splicing. Aranko AS, Oeemig JS, Kajander T, Iwai H. Nat Chem Biol. 2013 Aug 25. doi: 10.1038/nchembio.1320. PubMed 23974115.
Backbone
  Vector backbone: pRSF-1
  Backbone manufacturer: MerckMillipore
  Backbone size w/o insert (bp): 3559
  Total vector size (bp): 5152
  Vector type: Bacterial Expression
Growth in bacteria
  Bacterial resistance: Kanamycin, 50 μg/mL
  Growth temperature: 37°C
  Growth strain: DH5alpha
  Copy number: High Copy
Gene/Insert
  Gene/Insert name: PhoRadA precursor (alt name: PhoRadA including exteins and intein)
  Species: pyrococcus horikoshii
  Insert size (bp): 1593
  Promoter: T7
  Cloning method: Restriction Enzyme; 5′ cloning site NcoI (not destroyed); 3′ cloning site HindIII (not destroyed)
  Sequencing primers: 5′ T7; 3′ T7term
Terms and licenses: Academic/Nonprofit Terms; Industry Terms: Not Available to Industry
How to cite: pJORSF19 was a gift from Hideo Iwai (Addgene plasmid # 45614 ; http://n2t.net/addgene:45614 ; RRID:Addgene_45614)
