>Addgene plasmid #45614 | pJORSF19 | addgene partial sequence | sequence record 70830 | T7 5'-TAATACGACTCACTATAGGG-3'
ATAATTTTGTTTAACTTTAATAAGGAGATATACCATGGCAATGATCATGGTTAAGAAAGGGAGCGATCCT
GAGGTTGTTGAGATAGATGAGATTGAGGGACTTGGATTGGAACTTGAAGAGGAGTCAACTACCTCTAAAA
AGAAAAAGAAGGAGAAAGAGATAAAGAGTATTGAGGATCTTCCAGGAGTGGGTCCTGCTACTGCTGAAAA
ACTTAGGGAGGCGGGATTTGATACTCTAGAGGCTATAGCGGTTGCATCCCCTATAGAACTTAAAGAGGTT
GCGGGAATCAGTGAAGGGGCAGCCCTTAAGATAATTCAAGCGGCGAGGAAGGCTGCTAATCTCGGGACGT
TCATGAGAGCTGACGAGTACCTAAAGAAGAGGGAAAGCATTGGAAGGATCTCAACTGGAAGCAAAAGTTT
AGATAAATTACTTGGTGGAGGTATAGAGACCCAGGCGATAACGGAAGTCTTTGGGGAGTTCGGTAGTGGG
AAGTGCTTTGCTAGGGATACCGAAGTTTATTATGAAAACGATACGGTACCACACATGGAATCAATTGAGG
AGATGTATAGTAAATACGCCTCGATGAATGGGGAATTACCATTCGATAATGGTTACGCAGTTCCATTAGA
TAATGTCTTTGTGTACACGTTGGACATCGCTAGTGGTGAAATTAAGAAAACGAGGGCTTCATACATCTAT
CGCGAGAAGGTTGAGAAGCTCATTGAGATAAAACTATCCAGTGGATACTCCCTTAAGGTTACTCCCTCTC
ACCCAGTTCTCCTCTTTAGAGATGGCCTGCAATGGGTCCCCGCTGCTGAAGTTAAACCTGGAGATGTTGT
TGTTGGTGTTAGGGAAGAGGTACTGAGAAGAAGAATAATATCCAAAGGAGAACTTGAATTCCATGAGGTT
TCCTCGGTAAGGATAATAGATTACAATAACTGGGTCTACGACCTTGTAATTCCGGAAACCCACAACT
